>Addgene plasmid #84478 | Fuw-dCas9-Dnmt3a_IM | addgene full sequence | sequence record 212851 | Addgene NGS Result
GGCAAGGCTTGACCGACAATTGCATGAAGAATCTGCTTAGGGTTAGGCGTTTTGCGCTGCTTCGCGATGT
ACGGGCCAGATATACGCGTTGACATTGATTATTGACTAGTTATTAATAGTAATCAATTACGGGGTCATTA
GTTCATAGCCCATATATGGAGTTCCGCGTTACATAACTTACGGTAAATGGCCCGCCTGGCTGACCGCCCA
ACGACCCCCGCCCATTGACGTCAATAATGACGTATGTTCCCATAGTAACGCCAATAGGGACTTTCCATTG
ACGTCAATGGGTGGAGTATTTACGGTAAACTGCCCACTTGGCAGTACATCAAGTGTATCATATGCCAAGT
ACGCCCCCTATTGACGTCAATGACGGTAAATGGCCCGCCTGGCATTATGCCCAGTACATGACCTTATGGG
ACTTTCCTACTTGGCAGTACATCTACGTATTAGTCATCGCTATTACCATGGTGATGCGGTTTTGGCAGTA
CATCAATGGGCGTGGATAGCGGTTTGACTCACGGGGATTTCCAAGTCTCCACCCCATTGACGTCAATGGG
AGTTTGTTTTGGCACCAAAATCAACGGGACTTTCCAAAATGTCGTAACAACTCCGCCCCATTGACGCAAA
TGGGCGGTAGGCGTGTACGGTGGGAGGTCTATATAAGCAGCGCGTTTTGCCTGTACTGGGTCTCTCTGGT
TAGACCAGATCTGAGCCTGGGAGCTCTCTGGCTAACTAGGGAACCCACTGCTTAAGCCTCAATAAAGCTT
GCCTTGAGTGCTTCAAGTAGTGTGTGCCCGTCTGTTGTGTGACTCTGGTAACTAGAGATCCCTCAGACCC
TTTTAGTCAGTGTGGAAAATCTCTAGCAGTGGCGCCCGAACAGGGACTTGAAAGCGAAAGGGAAACCAGA
GGAGCTCTCTCGACGCAGGACTCGGCTTGCTGAAGCGCGCACGGCAAGAGGCGAGGGGCGGCGACTGGTG
AGTACGCCAAAAATTTTGACTAGCGGAGGCTAGAAGGAGAGAGATGGGTGCGAGAGCGTCAGTATTAAGC
GGGGGAGAATTAGATCGCGATGGGAAAAAATTCGGTTAAGGCCAGGGGGAAAGAAAAAATATAAATTAAA
ACATATAGTATGGGCAAGCAGGGAGCTAGAACGATTCGCAGTTAATCCTGGCCTGTTAGAAACATCAGAA
GGCTGTAGACAAATACTGGGACAGCTACAACCATCCCTTCAGACAGGATCAGAAGAACTTAGATCATTAT
ATAATACAGTAGCAACCCTCTATTGTGTGCATCAAAGGATAGAGATAAAAGACACCAAGGAAGCTTTAGA
CAAGATAGAGGAAGAGCAAAACAAAAGTAAGACCACCGCACAGCAAGCGGCCGCTGATCTTCAGACCTGG
AGGAGGAGATATGAGGGACAATTGGAGAAGTGAATTATATAAATATAAAGTAGTAAAAATTGAACCATTA
GGAGTAGCACCCACCAAGGCAAAGAGAAGAGTGGTGCAGAGAGAAAAAAGAGCAGTGGGAATAGGAGCTT
TGTTCCTTGGGTTCTTGGGAGCAGCAGGAAGCACTATGGGCGCAGCGTCAATGACGCTGACGGTACAGGC
CAGACAATTATTGTCTGGTATAGTGCAGCAGCAGAACAATTTGCTGAGGGCTATTGAGGCGCAACAGCAT
CTGTTGCAACTCACAGTCTGGGGCATCAAGCAGCTCCAGGCAAGAATCCTGGCTGTGGAAAGATACCTAA
AGGATCAACAGCTCCTGGGGATTTGGGGTTGCTCTGGAAAACTCATTTGCACCACTGCTGTGCCTTGGAA
TGCTAGTTGGAGTAATAAATCTCTGGAACAGATTTGGAATCACACGACCTGGATGGAGTGGGACAGAGAA
ATTAACAATTACACAAGCTTAATACACTCCTTAATTGAAGAATCGCAAAACCAGCAAGAAAAGAATGAAC
AAGAATTATTGGAATTAGATAAATGGGCAAGTTTGTGGAATTGGTTTAACATAACAAATTGGCTGTGGTA
TATAAAATTATTCATAATGATAGTAGGAGGCTTGGTAGGTTTAAGAATAGTTTTTGCTGTACTTTCTATA
GTGAATAGAGTTAGGCAGGGATATTCACCATTATCGTTTCAGACCCACCTCCCAACCCCGAGGGGACCCG
ACAGGCCCGAAGGAATAGAAGAAGAAGGTGGAGAGAGAGACAGAGACAGATCCATTCGATTAGTGAACGG
ATCGGCACTGCGTGCGCCAATTCTGCAGACAAATGGCAGTATTCATCCACAATTTTAAAAGAAAAGGGGG
GATTGGGGGGTACAGTGCAGGGGAAAGAATAGTAGACATAATAGCAACAGACATACAAACTAAAGAATTA
CAAAAACAAATTACAAAAATTCAAAATTTTCGGGTTTATTACAGGGACAGCAGAGATCCAGTTTGGTTAA
TTAACCCGTGTCGGCTCCAGATCTGGCCTCCGCGCCGGGTTTTGGCGCCTCCCGCGGGCGCCCCCCTCCT
CACGGCGAGCGCTGCCACGTCAGACGAAGGGCGCAGCGAGCGTCCTGATCCTTCCGCCCGGACGCTCAGG
ACAGCGGCCCGCTGCTCATAAGACTCGGCCTTAGAACCCCAGTATCAGCAGAAGGACATTTTAGGACGGG
ACTTGGGTGACTCTAGGGCACTGGTTTTCTTTCCAGAGAGCGGAACAGGCGAGGAAAAGTAGTCCCTTCT
CGGCGATTCTGCGGAGGGATCTCCGTGGGGCGGTGAACGCCGATGATTATATAAGGACGCGCCGGGTGTG
GCACAGCTAGTTCCGTCGCAGCCGGGATTTGGGTCGCGGTTCTTGTTTGTGGATCGCTGTGATCGTCACT
TGGTGAGTAGCGGGCTGCTGGGCTGGCCGGGGCTTTCGTGGCCGCCGGGCCGCTCGGTGGGACGGAAGCG
TGTGGAGAGACCGCCAAGGGCTGTAGTCTGGGTCCGCGAGCAAGGTTGCCCTGAACTGGGGGTTGGGGGG
AGCGCAGCAAAATGGCGGCTGTTCCCGAGTCTTGAATGGAAGACGCTTGTGAGGCGGGCTGTGAGGTCGT
TGAAACAAGGTGGGGGGCATGGTGGGCGGCAAGAACCCAAGGTCTTGAGGCCTTCGCTAATGCGGGAAAG
CTCTTATTCGGGTGAGATGGGCTGGGGCACCATCTGGGGACCCTGACGTGAAGTTTGTCACTGACTGGAG
AACTCGGTTTGTCGTCTGTTGCGGGGGCGGCAGTTATGGCGGTGCCGTTGGGCAGTGCACCCGTACCTTT
GGGAGCGCGCGCCCTCGTCGTGTCGTGACGTCACCCGTTCTGTTGGCTTATAATGCAGGGTGGGGCCACC
TGCCGGTAGGTGTGCGGTAGGCTTTTCTCCGTCGCAGGACGCAGGGTTCGGGCCTAGGGTAGGCTCTCCT
GAATCGACAGGCGCCGGACCTCTGGTGAGGGGAGGGATAAGTGAGGCGTCAGTTTCTTTGGTCGGTTTTA
TGTACCTATCTTCTTAAGTAGCTGAAGCTCCGGTTTTGAACTATGCGCTCGGGGTTGGCGAGTGTGTTTT
GTGAAGTTTTTTAGGCACCTTTTGAAATGTAATCATTTGGGTCAATATGTAATTTTCAGTGTTAGACTAG
TAAATTGTCCGCTAAATTCTGGCCGTTTTTGGCTTTTTTGTTAGACGAAGCTTGGGCTGCAGGTCGACTC
TAGAAGTTAACCTCGAGGGCGCGCCCATGGACAAGAAGTATTCTATCGGACTGGCCATCGGGACTAATAG
CGTCGGGTGGGCCGTGATCACTGACGAGTACAAGGTGCCCTCTAAGAAGTTCAAGGTGCTCGGGAACACC
GACCGGCATTCCATCAAGAAAAATCTGATCGGAGCTCTCCTCTTTGATTCAGGGGAGACCGCTGAAGCAA
CCCGCCTCAAGCGGACTGCTAGACGGCGGTACACCAGGAGGAAGAACCGGATTTGTTACCTTCAAGAGAT
ATTCTCCAACGAAATGGCAAAGGTCGACGACAGCTTCTTCCATAGGCTGGAAGAATCATTCCTCGTGGAA
GAGGATAAGAAGCATGAACGGCATCCCATCTTCGGTAATATCGTCGACGAGGTGGCCTATCACGAGAAAT
ACCCAACCATCTACCATCTTCGCAAAAAGCTGGTGGACTCAACCGACAAGGCAGACCTCCGGCTTATCTA
CCTGGCCCTGGCCCACATGATCAAGTTCAGAGGCCACTTCCTGATCGAGGGCGACCTCAATCCTGACAAT
AGCGATGTGGATAAACTGTTCATCCAGCTGGTGCAGACTTACAACCAGCTCTTTGAAGAGAACCCCATCA
ATGCAAGCGGAGTCGATGCCAAGGCCATTCTGTCAGCCCGGCTGTCAAAGAGCCGCAGACTTGAGAATCT
TATCGCTCAGCTGCCGGGTGAAAAGAAAAATGGACTGTTCGGGAACCTGATTGCTCTTTCACTTGGGCTG
ACTCCCAATTTCAAGTCTAATTTCGACCTGGCAGAGGATGCCAAGCTGCAACTGTCCAAGGACACCTATG
ATGACGATCTCGACAACCTCCTGGCCCAGATCGGTGACCAATACGCCGACCTTTTCCTTGCTGCTAAGAA
TCTTTCTGACGCCATCCTGCTGTCTGACATTCTCCGCGTGAACACTGAAATCACCAAGGCCCCTCTTTCA
GCTTCAATGATTAAGCGGTATGATGAGCACCACCAGGACCTGACCCTGCTTAAGGCACTCGTCCGGCAGC
AGCTTCCGGAGAAGTACAAGGAAATCTTCTTTGACCAGTCAAAGAATGGATACGCCGGCTACATCGACGG
AGGTGCCTCCCAAGAGGAATTTTATAAGTTTATCAAACCTATCCTTGAGAAGATGGACGGCACCGAAGAG
CTCCTCGTGAAACTGAATCGGGAGGATCTGCTGCGGAAGCAGCGCACTTTCGACAATGGGAGCATTCCCC
ACCAGATCCATCTTGGGGAGCTTCACGCCATCCTTCGGCGCCAAGAGGACTTCTACCCCTTTCTTAAGGA
CAACAGGGAGAAGATTGAGAAAATTCTCACTTTCCGCATCCCCTACTACGTGGGACCCCTCGCCAGAGGA
AATAGCCGGTTTGCTTGGATGACCAGAAAGTCAGAAGAAACTATCACTCCCTGGAACTTCGAAGAGGTGG
TGGACAAGGGAGCCAGCGCTCAGTCATTCATCGAACGGATGACTAACTTCGATAAGAACCTCCCCAATGA
GAAGGTCCTGCCGAAACATTCCCTGCTCTACGAGTACTTTACCGTGTACAACGAGCTGACCAAGGTGAAA
TATGTCACCGAAGGGATGAGGAAGCCCGCATTCCTGTCAGGCGAACAAAAGAAGGCAATTGTGGACCTTC
TGTTCAAGACCAATAGAAAGGTGACCGTGAAGCAGCTGAAGGAGGACTATTTCAAGAAAATTGAATGCTT
CGACTCTGTGGAGATTAGCGGGGTCGAAGATCGGTTCAACGCAAGCCTGGGTACCTACCATGATCTGCTT
AAGATCATCAAGGACAAGGATTTTCTGGACAATGAGGAGAACGAGGACATCCTTGAGGACATTGTCCTGA
CTCTCACTCTGTTCGAGGACCGGGAAATGATCGAGGAGAGGCTTAAGACCTACGCCCATCTGTTCGACGA
TAAAGTGATGAAGCAACTTAAACGGAGAAGATATACCGGATGGGGACGCCTTAGCCGCAAACTCATCAAC
GGAATCCGGGACAAACAGAGCGGAAAGACCATTCTTGATTTCCTTAAGAGCGACGGATTCGCTAATCGCA
ACTTCATGCAACTTATCCATGATGATTCCCTGACCTTTAAGGAGGACATCCAGAAGGCCCAAGTGTCTGG
ACAAGGTGACTCACTGCACGAGCATATCGCAAATCTGGCTGGTTCACCCGCTATTAAGAAGGGTATTCTC
CAGACCGTGAAAGTCGTGGACGAGCTGGTCAAGGTGATGGGTCGCCATAAACCAGAGAACATTGTCATCG
AGATGGCCAGGGAAAACCAGACTACCCAGAAGGGACAGAAGAACAGCAGGGAGCGGATGAAAAGAATTGA
GGAAGGGATTAAGGAGCTCGGGTCACAGATCCTTAAAGAGCACCCGGTGGAAAACACCCAGCTTCAGAAT
GAGAAGCTCTATCTGTACTACCTTCAAAATGGACGCGATATGTATGTGGACCAAGAGCTTGATATCAACA
GGCTCTCAGACTACGACGTGGACGCCATCGTCCCTCAGAGCTTCCTCAAAGACGACTCAATTGACAATAA
GGTGCTGACTCGCTCAGACAAGAACCGGGGAAAGTCAGATAACGTGCCCTCAGAGGAAGTCGTGAAAAAG
ATGAAGAACTATTGGCGCCAGCTTCTGAACGCAAAGCTGATCACTCAGCGGAAGTTCGACAATCTCACTA
AGGCTGAGAGGGGCGGACTGAGCGAACTGGACAAAGCAGGATTCATTAAACGGCAACTTGTGGAGACTCG
GCAGATTACTAAACATGTCGCCCAAATCCTTGACTCACGCATGAATACCAAGTACGACGAAAACGACAAA
CTTATCCGCGAGGTGAAGGTGATTACCCTGAAGTCCAAGCTGGTCAGCGATTTCAGAAAGGACTTTCAAT
TCTACAAAGTGCGGGAGATCAATAACTATCATCATGCTCATGACGCATATCTGAATGCCGTGGTGGGAAC
CGCCCTGATCAAGAAGTACCCAAAGCTGGAAAGCGAGTTCGTGTACGGAGACTACAAGGTCTACGACGTG
CGCAAGATGATTGCCAAATCTGAGCAGGAGATCGGAAAGGCCACCGCAAAGTACTTCTTCTACAGCAACA
TCATGAATTTCTTCAAGACCGAAATCACCCTTGCAAACGGTGAGATCCGGAAGAGGCCGCTCATCGAGAC
TAATGGGGAGACTGGCGAAATCGTGTGGGACAAGGGCAGAGATTTCGCTACCGTGCGCAAAGTGCTTTCT
ATGCCTCAAGTGAACATCGTGAAGAAAACCGAGGTGCAAACCGGAGGCTTTTCTAAGGAATCAATCCTCC
CCAAGCGCAACTCCGACAAGCTCATTGCAAGGAAGAAGGATTGGGACCCTAAGAAGTACGGCGGATTCGA
TTCACCAACTGTGGCTTATTCTGTCCTGGTCGTGGCTAAGGTGGAAAAAGGAAAGTCTAAGAAGCTCAAG
AGCGTGAAGGAACTGCTGGGTATCACCATTATGGAGCGCAGCTCCTTCGAGAAGAACCCAATTGACTTTC
TCGAAGCCAAAGGTTACAAGGAAGTCAAGAAGGACCTTATCATCAAGCTCCCAAAGTATAGCCTGTTCGA
ACTGGAGAATGGGCGGAAGCGGATGCTCGCCTCCGCTGGCGAACTTCAGAAGGGTAATGAGCTGGCTCTC
CCCTCCAAGTACGTGAATTTCCTCTACCTTGCAAGCCATTACGAGAAGCTGAAGGGGAGCCCCGAGGACA
ACGAGCAAAAGCAACTGTTTGTGGAGCAGCATAAGCATTATCTGGACGAGATCATTGAGCAGATTTCCGA
GTTTTCTAAACGCGTCATTCTCGCTGATGCCAACCTCGATAAAGTCCTTAGCGCATACAATAAGCACAGA
GACAAACCAATTCGGGAGCAGGCTGAGAATATCATCCACCTGTTCACCCTCACCAATCTTGGTGCCCCTG
CCGCATTCAAGTACTTCGACACCACCATCGACCGGAAACGCTATACCTCCACCAAAGAAGTGCTGGACGC
CACCCTCATCCACCAGAGCATCACCGGACTTTACGAAACTCGGATTGACCTCTCACAGCTCGGAGGGGAT
GAGGGAGCTGATCCAAAAAAGAAGAGAAAGGTAGACCCAAAGAAAAAACGAAAAGTAGATCCGAAAAAGA
AGAGGAAGGTGGGATCCAACCACGACCAGGAATTTGACCCTCCAAAGGTTTACCCACCTGTCCCAGCTGA
GAAGAGGAAGCCCATCCGGGTGCTGTCTCTCTTTGATGGAATCGCTACAGGGCTCCTGGTGCTGAAGGAC
TTGGGCATTCAGGTGGACCGCTACATTGCCTCGGCCGTGTGTGAGGACTCCATCACGGTGGGCATGGTGC
GGCACCAGGGGAAGATCATGTACGTCGGGGACGTCCGCAGCGTCACACAGAAGCATATCCAGGAGTGGGG
CCCATTCGATCTGGTGATTGGGGGCAGTCCCTGCAATGACCTCTCCATCGTCAACCCTGCTCGCAAGGGC
CTCTACGAGGGCACTGGCCGGCTCTTCTTTGAGTTCTACCGCCTCCTGCATGATGCGCGGCCCAAGGAGG
GAGATGATCGCCCCTTCTTCTGGCTCTTTGCCAATGTGGTGGCCATGGGCGTTAGTGACAAGAGGGACAT
CTCGCGATTTCTCGAGTCCAACCCTGTGATGATTGATGCCAAAGAAGTGTCAGCTGCACACAGGGCCCGC
TACTTCTGGGGTAACCTTCCCGGTATGAACAGGCCGTTGGCATCCACTGTGAATGATAAGCTGGAGCTGC
AGGAGTGTCTGGAGCATGGCAGGATAGCCAAGTTCAGCAAAGTGAGGACCATTACTACGAGGTCAAACTC
CATAAAGCAGGGCAAAGACCAGCATTTTCCTGTCTTCATGAATGAGAAAGAGGACATCTTATGGTGCACT
GAAATGGAAAGGGTATTTGGTTTCCCAGTCCACTATACTGACGTCTCCAACATGAGCCGCTTGGCGAGGC
AGAGACTGCTGGGCCGGTCATGGAGCGTGCCAGTCATCCGCCACCTCTTCGCTCCGCTGAAGGAGTATTT
TGCGTGTGTGTAAGAATTCGATATCAAGCTTATCGATAATCAACCTCTGGATTACAAAATTTGTGAAAGA
TTGACTGGTATTCTTAACTATGTTGCTCCTTTTACGCTATGTGGATACGCTGCTTTAATGCCTTTGTATC
ATGCTATTGCTTCCCGTATGGCTTTCATTTTCTCCTCCTTGTATAAATCCTGGTTGCTGTCTCTTTATGA
GGAGTTGTGGCCCGTTGTCAGGCAACGTGGCGTGGTGTGCACTGTGTTTGCTGACGCAACCCCCACTGGT
TGGGGCATTGCCACCACCTGTCAGCTCCTTTCCGGGACTTTCGCTTTCCCCCTCCCTATTGCCACGGCGG
AACTCATCGCCGCCTGCCTTGCCCGCTGCTGGACAGGGGCTCGGCTGTTGGGCACTGACAATTCCGTGGT
GTTGTCGGGGAAATCATCGTCCTTTCCTTGGCTGCTCGCCTGTGTTGCCACCTGGATTCTGCGCGGGACG
TCCTTCTGCTACGTCCCTTCGGCCCTCAATCCAGCGGACCTTCCTTCCCGCGGCCTGCTGCCGGCTCTGC
GGCCTCTTCCGCGTCTTCGCCTTCGCCCTCAGACGAGTCGGATCTCCCTTTGGGCCGCCTCCCCGCATCG
ATACCGTCGACCTCGAGACCTAGAAAAACATGGAGCAATCACAAGTAGCAATACAGCAGCTACCAATGCT
GATTGTGCCTGGCTAGAAGCACAAGAGGAGGAGGAGGTGGGTTTTCCAGTCACACCTCAGGTACCTTTAA
GACCAATGACTTACAAGGCAGCTGTAGATCTTAGCCACTTTTTAAAAGAAAAGGGGGGACTGGAAGGGCT
AATTCACTCCCAACGAAGACAAGATATCCTTGATCTGTGGATCTACCACACACAAGGCTACTTCCCTGAT
TGGCAGAACTACACACCAGGGCCAGGGATCAGATATCCACTGACCTTTGGATGGTGCTACAAGCTAGTAC
CAGTTGAGCAAGAGAAGGTAGAAGAAGCCAATGAAGGAGAGAACACCCGCTTGTTACACCCTGTGAGCCT
GCATGGGATGGATGACCCGGAGAGAGAAGTATTAGAGTGGAGGTTTGACAGCCGCCTAGCATTTCATCAC
ATGGCCCGAGAGCTGCATCCGGACTGTACTGGGTCTCTCTGGTTAGACCAGATCTGAGCCTGGGAGCTCT
CTGGCTAACTAGGGAACCCACTGCTTAAGCCTCAATAAAGCTTGCCTTGAGTGCTTCAAGTAGTGTGTGC
CCGTCTGTTGTGTGACTCTGGTAACTAGAGATCCCTCAGACCCTTTTAGTCAGTGTGGAAAATCTCTAGC
AGGGCCCGTTTAAACCCGCTGATCAGCCTCGACTGTGCCTTCTAGTTGCCAGCCATCTGTTGTTTGCCCC
TCCCCCGTGCCTTCCTTGACCCTGGAAGGTGCCACTCCCACTGTCCTTTCCTAATAAAATGAGGAAATTG
CATCGCATTGTCTGAGTAGGTGTCATTCTATTCTGGGGGGTGGGGTGGGGCAGGACAGCAAGGGGGAGGA
TTGGGAAGACAATAGCAGGCATGCTGGGGATGCGGTGGGCTCTATGGCTTCTGAGGCGGAAAGAACCAGC
TGGGGCTCTAGGGGGTATCCCC
[124 nt withheld, positions 10453-10576]
C
[91 nt withheld, positions 10578-10668]
A
[49 nt withheld, positions 10670-10718]
CCTTTGACGTTGGAGTCCACGTTCTTT
[37 nt withheld, positions 10746-10782]
ACCCTATCTCGGTCTATTCTTTTGATTTATAAGGGATTTTGCCGATTTCGGCCTATTGGTTAAAAAATGA
GCTGATTTAACAAAAATTTAACGCGAATTAATTCTGTGGAATGTGTGTCAGTTAGGGTGTGGAAAGTCCC
CAGGCTCCCCAGCAGGCAGAAGTATGCAAAGCATGCATCTCAATTAGTCAGCAACCATAGTCCCGCCCCT
AACTCCGCCCATCCCGCCCCTAACTCCGCCCAGTTCCGCCCATTCTCCGCCCCATGGCTGACTAATTTTT
TTTATTTATGCAGAGGCCGAGGCCGCCTCTGCCTCTGAGCTATTCCAGAAGTAGTGAGGAGGCTTTTTTG
GAGGCCTAGGCTTTTGCAAAAAGCTCCCGGGAGCTTGTATATCCATTTTCGGATCTGATCAGCACGTGTT
GACAATTAATCATCGGCATAGTATATCGGCATAGTATAATACGACAAGGTGAGGAACTAAACCATGGCCA
AGTTGACCAGTGCCGTTCCGGTGCTCACCGCGCGCGACGTCGCCGGAGCGGTCGAGTTCTGGACCGACCG
GCTCGGGTTCTCCCGGGACTTCGTGGAGGACGACTTCGCCGGTGTGGTCCGGGACGACGTGACCCTGTTC
ATCAGCGCGGTCCAGGACCAGGTGGTGCCGGACAACACCCTGGCCTGGGTGTGGGTGCGCGGCCTGGACG
AGCTGTACGCCGAGTGGTCGGAGGTCGTGTCCACGAACTTCCGGGACGCCTCCGGGCCGGCCATGACCGA
GATCGGCGAGCAGCCGTGGGGGCGGGAGTTCGCCCTGCGCGACCCGGCCGGCAACTGCGTGCACTTCGTG
GCCGAGGAGCAGGACTGACACGTGCTACGAGATTTCGATTCCACCGCCGCCTTCTATGAAAGGTTGGGCT
TCGGAATCGTTTTCCGGGACGCCGGCTGGATGATCCTCCAGCGCGGGGATCTCATGCTGGAGTTCTTCGC
CCACCCCAACTTGTTTATTGCAGCTTATAATGGTTACAAATAAAGCAATAGCATCACAAATTTCACAAAT
AAAGCATTTTTTTCACTGCATTCTAGTTGTGGTTTGTCCAAACTCATCAATGTATCTTATCATGTCTGTA
TACCGTCGACCTCTAGCTAGAGCTTGGCGTAATCATGGTCATAGCTGTTTCCTGTGTGAAATTGTTATCC
GCTCACAATTCCACACAACATACGAGCCGGAAGCATAAAGTGTAAAGCCTGGGGTGCCTAATGAGTGAGC
TAACTCACATTAATTGCGTTGCGCTCACTGCCCGCTTTCCAGTCGGGAAACCTGTCGTGCCAGCTGCATT
AATGAATCGGCCAACGCGCGGGGAGAGGCGGTTTGCGTATTGGGCGCTCTTCCGCTTCCTCGCTCACTGA
CTCGCTGCGCTCGGTCGTTCGGCTGCGGCGAGCGGTATCAGCTCACTCAAAGGCGGTAATACGGTTATCC
ACAGAATCAGGGGATAACGCAGGAAAGAACATGTGAGCAAAAGGCCAGCAAAAGGCCAGGAACCGTAAAA
AGGCCGCGTTGCTGGCGTTTTTCCATAGGCTCCGCCCCCCTGACGAGCATCACAAAAATCGACGCTCAAG
TCAGAGGTGGCGAAACCCGACAGGACTATAAAGATACCAGGCGTTTCCCCCTGGAAGCTCCCTCGTGCGC
TCTCCTGTTCCGACCCTGCCGCTTACCGGATACCTGTCCGCCTTTCTCCCTTCGGGAAGCGTGGCGCTTT
CTCATAGCTCACGCTGTAGGTATCTCAGTTCGGTGTAGGTCGTTCGCTCCAAGCTGGGCTGTGTGCACGA
ACCCCCCGTTCAGCCCGACCGCTGCGCCTTATCCGGTAACTATCGTCTTGAGTCCAACCCGGTAAGACAC
GACTTATCGCCACTGGCAGCAGCCACTGGTAACAGGATTAGCAGAGCGAGGTATGTAGGCGGTGCTACAG
AGTTCTTGAAGTGGTGGCCTAACTACGGCTACACTAGAAGAACAGTATTTGGTATCTGCGCTCTGCTGAA
GCCAGTTACCTTCGGAAAAAGAGTTGGTAGCTCTTGATCCGGCAAACAAACCACCGCTGGTAGCGGTGGT
TTTTTTGTTTGCAAGCAGCAGATTACGCGCAGAAAAAAAGGATCTCAAGAAGATCCTTTGATCTTTTCTA
CGGGGTCTGACGCTCAGTGGAACGAAAACTCACGTTAAGGGATTTTGGTCATGAGATTATCAAAAAGGAT
CTTCACCTAGATCCTTTTAAATTAAAAATGAAGTTTTAAATCAATCTAAAGTATATATGAGTAAACTTGG
TCTGACAGTTACCAATGCTTAATCAGTGAGGCACCTATCTCAGCGATCTGTCTATTTCGTTCATCCATAG
TTGCCTGACTCCCCGTCGTGTAGATAACTACGATACGGGAGGGCTTACCATCTGGCCCCAGTGCTGCAAT
GATACCGCGAGACCCACGCTCACCGGCTCCAGATTTATCAGCAATAAACCAGCCAGCCGGAAGGGCCGAG
CGCAGAAGTGGTCCTGCAACTTTATCCGCCTCCATCCAGTCTATTAATTGTTGCCGGGAAGCTAGAGTAA
GTAGTTCGCCAGTTAATAGTTTGCGCAACGTTGTTGCCATTGCTACAGGCATCGTGGTGTCACGCTCGTC
GTTTGGTATGGCTTCATTCAGCTCCGGTTCCCAACGATCAAGGCGAGTTACATGATCCCCCATGTTGTGC
AAAAAAGCGGTTAGCTCCTTCGGTCCTCCGATCGTTGTCAGAAGTAAGTTGGCCGCAGTGTTATCACTCA
TGGTTATGGCAGCACTGCATAATTCTCTTACTGTCATGCCATCCGTAAGATGCTTTTCTGTGACTGGTGA
GTACTCAACCAAGTCATTCTGAGAATAGTGTATGCGGCGACCGAGTTGCTCTTGCCCGGCGTCAATACGG
GATAATACCGCGCCACATAGCAGAACTTTAAAAGTGCTCATCATTGGAAAACGTTCTTCGGGGCGAAAAC
TCTCAAGGATCTTACCGCTGTTGAGATCCAGTTCGATGTAACCCACTCGTGCACCCAACTGATCTTCAGC
ATCTTTTACTTTCACCAGCGTTTCTGGGTGAGCAAAAACAGGAAGGCAAAATGCCGCAAAAAAGGGAATA
AGGGCGACACGGAAATGTTGAATACTCATACTCTTCCTTTTTCAATATTATTGAAGCATTTATCAGGGTT
ATTGTCTCATGAGCGGATACATATTTGAATGTATTTAGAAAAATAAACAAATAGGGGTTCCGCGCACATT
TCCCCGAAAAGTGCCACCTGACGTCGACGGATCGGGAGATCTCCCGATCCCCTATGGTGCACTCTCAGTA
CAATCTGCTCTGATGCCGCATAGTTAAGCCAGTATCTGCTCCCTGCTTGTGTGTTGGAGGTCGCTGAGTA
GTGCGCGAGCAAAATTTAAGCTACAACAA
Features (pLannotate 1.2.2; 33 found; start..end, strand, type, name):
     91..470     +  enhancer       CMV enhancer: human cytomegalovirus immediate early enhancer
    471..670     +  promoter       CMV promoter: human cytomegalovirus (CMV) immediate early promoter
    688..868     +  LTR            5' LTR (truncated): truncated 5' long terminal repeat (LTR) from HIV-1
    915..1040    +  misc_feature   HIV-1 Ψ: packaging signal of human immunodeficiency virus type 1
   1024..1387    +  CDS            HIV-1 gag (fragment): gag protein from human immunodeficiency virus 1; gag
   1533..1766    +  misc_feature   RRE: The Rev response element (RRE) of HIV-1 allows for Rev-dependent mRNA export from the nucleus to the cytoplasm.
   2143..2243    +  CDS            Rev (fragment): human immunodeficiency virus 1 (HIV-1) Rev protein; rev; enhances nuclear export of unspliced and incompletely spliced viral mRNAs
   2293..2410    +  misc_feature   cPPT/CTS: central polypurine tract and central termination sequence of HIV-1
   2475..3686    +  promoter       UbC promoter: human ubiquitin C promoter
   3697..3714    -  misc_feature   MCS (fragment): pUC18/19 multiple cloning site
   3737..7840    +  CDS            cas9: CAS9_STRP1 - Also known as csn1 From Streptococcus pyogenes serotype M1.
   7853..7873    +  CDS            SV40 NLS: nuclear localization signal of SV40 (simian virus 40) large T antigen
   7928..8830    +  CDS            DNMT3A catalytic domain: catalytic domain of DNA methyltransferase 3A
   8834..8858    +  misc_feature   MCS (fragment): pBluescript multiple cloning site
   8858..9446    +  misc_feature   WPRE: woodchuck hepatitis virus posttranscriptional regulatory element
   9383..9964    +  CDS            nef (fragment): NEF_HV1H2 - Experimental evidence at protein level: Swiss-Prot protein existence level 1. Extracellular Nef protein targets CD4(+) T-lymphocytes for apoptosis by interacting with CXCR4 surface receptors. From Human immunodeficiency virus type 1 group M subtype B (isolate HXB2) (HIV-1).
   9971..10151   +  LTR            5' LTR (truncated): truncated 5' long terminal repeat (LTR) from HIV-1
  10183..10407   +  polyA_signal   bGH poly(A) signal: bovine growth hormone polyadenylation signal
  10411..10432   +  promoter       SV40 promoter (fragment): SV40 enhancer and early promoter
  10453..10881   +  rep_origin     f1 ori (sequence partly withheld): f1 bacteriophage origin of replication; arrow indicates direction of (+) strand synthesis
  10934..11144   +  promoter       SV40 promoter: SV40 early promoter
  11200..11247   +  promoter       EM7 promoter: synthetic bacterial promoter&nbsp
  11266..11640   +  CDS            BleoR: antibiotic-binding protein; Sh ble from Streptoalloteichus hindustanus; confers resistance to bleomycin, phleomycin, and Zeocin™
  11650..11775   +  CDS            ble (fragment): BLE_KLEPN - Experimental evidence at protein level: Swiss-Prot protein existence level 1. Binding protein with a strong affinity to the bleomycin family of antibiotics. Binds to CL990; an antimitotic-antibiotic compound. From Klebsiella pneumoniae.
  11770..11891   +  polyA_signal   SV40 poly(A) signal: SV40 polyadenylation signal
  11962..11984   -  protein_bind   lac operator (fragment): The lac repressor binds to the lac operator to inhibit transcription in E. coli. This inhibition can be relieved by adding lactose or isopropyl-β-D-thiogalactopyranoside (IPTG). lac repressor encoded by lacI
  11988..12018   -  promoter       lac promoter: promoter for the E. coli lac operon
  12033..12054   -  protein_bind   CAP binding site: CAP binding activates transcription in the presence of cAMP. E. coli catabolite activator protein
  12067..12159   -  CDS            lacI (fragment): lac repressor; lacI; The lac repressor binds to the lac operator to inhibit transcription in E. coli. This inhibition can be relieved by adding lactose or isopropyl-β-D-thiogalactopyranoside (IPTG).
  12342..12930   -  rep_origin     ori: high-copy-number ColE1/pMB1/pBR322/pUC origin of replication
  13101..13961   -  CDS            AmpR: β-lactamase; bla; confers resistance to ampicillin, carbenicillin, and related antibiotics
  13962..14066   -  promoter       AmpR promoter: bla
  14125..14177   -  misc_feature   bom (fragment): basis of mobility region from pBR322
