[The description below was written by a language model from this plasmid's Addgene catalogue record and pLannotate feature annotations shown in this document.]
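Description:
Fuw-dCas9-Dnmt3a_IM is an HIV-1-based lentiviral transfer plasmid built on the FUW backbone for expression in mammalian cells. It is propagated in E. coli through a high-copy ColE1/pUC-type origin with ampicillin resistance (AmpR), and it also carries an f1 origin. A CMV enhancer/promoter placed upstream of a truncated 5' LTR drives production of the viral genomic RNA in packaging cells. The packaged region contains the Ψ packaging signal with a partial gag sequence, the RRE for Rev-dependent nuclear export, the cPPT/CTS, a WPRE that enhances transcript expression, and a truncated downstream LTR followed by a bGH polyadenylation signal. An SV40/EM7-driven BleoR cassette provides Zeocin resistance, but it sits outside the LTRs, so it is not packaged into virus and cannot be used to select transduced cells.

The payload, cloned between AscI and EcoRI sites, is expressed from the human ubiquitin C (UbC) promoter. It is a single fusion protein made up of nuclease-dead Streptococcus pyogenes Cas9, an SV40 nuclear localization signal and the catalytic domain of human DNMT3A. In this "IM" version the methyltransferase domain carries two substitutions (E664A and E756A) that inactivate it. No guide RNA cassette is annotated, so a guide would have to be supplied separately to direct the fusion to a locus. The record describes its purpose simply as expressing this inactive fusion. Its natural role is as a catalytically dead control for active dCas9-Dnmt3a in targeted DNA methylation editing, separating methylation-dependent effects from those of dCas9 binding alone. The sequenced record (14,241 nt) is slightly shorter than the catalogued total size of 14,313 bp.
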