Addgene plasmid #84478: Fuw-dCas9-Dnmt3a_IM
Purpose: Lentiviral construct to express dCas9 fused with an inactive Dnmt3a catalytic domain (E664A, E756A)
Depositing lab: Rudolf Jaenisch. Depositing organization: Whitehead Institute for Biomedical Research. Publication: Editing DNA Methylation in the Mammalian Genome. Liu XS, Wu H, Ji X, Stelzer Y, Wu X, Czauderna S, Shu J, Dadon D, Young RA, Jaenisch R. Cell. 2016 Sep 22;167(1):233-247.e17. doi: 10.1016/j.cell.2016.08.056. PubMed 27662091.
Backbone
  Vector backbone: FUW
  Backbone size w/o insert (bp): 9207
  Total vector size (bp): 14313
  Vector type: Mammalian Expression, Lentiviral
  Selectable markers: Zeocin ; Resistance marker is outside the LTRs and will not be packaged into virus
Growth in bacteria
  Bacterial resistance: Ampicillin, 100 μg/mL
  Growth temperature: 37°C
  Growth strain: NEB Stable
  Copy number: High Copy
Gene/Insert
  Gene/Insert name: dCas9-Dnmt3a_IM
  Species: H. sapiens (human), Synthetic
  Insert size (bp): 5106
  Cloning method: Restriction Enzyme; 5′ cloning site AscI (not destroyed); 3′ cloning site EcoRI (not destroyed)
  Sequencing primers: 5′ aactatgcgctcggg; 3′ taaagcagcgtatcc
Terms and licenses: Academic/Nonprofit Terms; Industry Terms: Not Available to Industry
How to cite: Fuw-dCas9-Dnmt3a_IM was a gift from Rudolf Jaenisch (Addgene plasmid # 84478 ; http://n2t.net/addgene:84478 ; RRID:Addgene_84478)
