>Addgene plasmid #84478 | Fuw-dCas9-Dnmt3a_IM | addgene partial sequence | sequence record 165544 | WPRE-R 5'-CATAGCGTAAAAGGAGCAACA-3'
TTTTGTAATCCAGAGGTTGATTATCGATAAGCTTGATATCGAATTCTTACACACACGCAAAATACTCCTT
CAGCGGAGCGAAGAGGTGGCGGATGACTGGCACGCTCCATGACCGGCCCAGCAGTCTCTGCCTCGCCAAG
CGGCTCATGTTGGAGACGTCAGTATAGTGGACTGGGAAACCAAATACCCTTTCCATTTCAGTGCACCATA
AGATGTCCTCTTTCTCATTCATGAAGACAGGAAAATGCTGGTCTTTGCCCTGCTTTATGGAGTTTGACCT
CGTAGTAATGGTCCTCACTTTGCTGAACTTGGCTATCCTGCCATGCTCCAGACACTCCTGCAGCTCCAGC
TTATCATTCACAGTGGATGCCAACGGCCTGTTCATACCGGGAAGGTTACCCCAGAAGTAGCGGGCCCTGT
GTGCAGCTGACACTTCTTTGGCATCAATCATCACAGGGTTGGACTCGAGAAATCGCGAGATGTCCCTCTT
GTCACTAACGCCCATGGCCACCACATTGGCAAAGAGCCAGAAGAAGGGGCGATCATCTCCCTCCTTGGGC
CGCGCATCATGCAGGAGGCGGTAGAACTCAAAGAAGAGCCGGCCAGTGCCCTCGTAGAGGCCCTTGCGAG
CAGGGTTGACGATGGAGAGGTCATTGCAGGGACTGCCCCCAATCACCAGATCGAATGGGCCCCACTCCTG
GATATGCTTCTGTGTGACGCTGCGGACGTCCCCGACGTACATGATCTTCCCCTGGTGCCGCACCATGCCC
ACCGTGATGGAGTCCTCACACACGGC
