>Addgene plasmid #84478 | Fuw-dCas9-Dnmt3a_IM | addgene partial sequence | sequence record 165548 | dCas9-F2 5'-CCAAAGAGGTGCTGGACG-3'
ACTTTACGAAACTCGGATTGACCTCTCACAGCTCGGAGGGGATGAGGGAGCTGATCCAAAAAAGAAGAGA
AAGGTAGACCCAAAGAAAAAACGAAAAGTAGATCCGAAAAAGAAGAGGAAGGTGGGATCCAACCACGACC
AGGAATTTGACCCTCCAAAGGTTTACCCACCTGTCCCAGCTGAGAAGAGGAAGCCCATCCGGGTGCTGTC
TCTCTTTGATGGAATCGCTACAGGGCTCCTGGTGCTGAAGGACTTGGGCATTCAGGTGGACCGCTACATT
GCCTCGGCCGTGTGTGAGGACTCCATCACGGTGGGCATGGTGCGGCACCAGGGGAAGATCATGTACGTCG
GGGACGTCCGCAGCGTCACACAGAAGCATATCCAGGAGTGGGGCCCATTCGATCTGGTGATTGGGGGCAG
TCCCTGCAATGACCTCTCCATCGTCAACCCTGCTCGCAAGGGCCTCTACGAGGGCACTGGCCGGCTCTTC
TTTGAGTTCTACCGCCTCCTGCATGATGCGCGGCCCAAGGAGGGAGATGATCGCCCCTTCTTCTGGCTCT
TTGCCAATGTGGTGGCCATGGGCGTTAGTGACAAGAGGGACATCTCGCGATTTCTCGAGTCCAACCCTGT
GATGATTGATGCCAAAGAAGTGTCAGCTGCACACAGGGCCCGCTACTTCTGGGGTAACCTTCCCGGTATG
AACAGGCCGTTGGCATCCACTGTGAATGATAAGCTGGAGCTGCAGGAGTGTCTGGAGCATGGCAGGATAG
CCAAGTTCAGCAAAGTGAGGACCATTACTACGAGGTCAAACTCCATAAAGCAGGGCAAAGACCAGCATTT
TCCTGTCTTCATGAATGAGAAAGAGGA
